>Addgene plasmid #76706 | RAF1 gRNA (BRDN0001148013) | addgene full sequence | sequence record 186346 | Addgene Assembled Sequence
CCCGGGTGCAAAGATGGATAAAGTTTTAAACAGAGAGGAATCTTTGCAGCTAATGGACCTTCTAGGTCTT
GAAAGGAGTGGGAATTGGCTCCGGTGCCCGTCAGTGGGCAGAGCGCACATCGCCCACAGTCCCCGAGAAG
TTGGGGGGAGGGGTCGGCAATTGATCCGGTGCCTAGAGAAGGTGGCGCGGGGTAAACTGGGAAAGTGATG
TCGTGTACTGGCTCCGCCTTTTTCCCGAGGGTGGGGGAGAACCGTATATAAGTGCAGTAGTCGCCGTGAA
CGTTCTTTTTCGCAACGGGTTTGCCGCCAGAACACAGGTAAGTGCCGTGTGTGGTTCCCGCGGGCCTGGC
CTCTTTACGGGTTATGGCCCTTGCGTGCCTTGAATTACTTCCACCTGGCTGCAGTACGTGATTCTTGATC
CCGAGCTTCGGGTTGGAAGTGGGTGGGAGAGTTCGAGGCCTTGCGCTTAAGGAGCCCCTTCGCCTCGTGC
TTGAGTTGAGGCCTGGCCTGGGCGCTGGGGCCGCCGCGTGCGAATCTGGTGGCACCTTCGCGCCTGTCTC
GCTGCTTTCGATAAGTCTCTAGCCATTTAAAATTTTTGATGACCTGCTGCGACGCTTTTTTTCTGGCAAG
ATAGTCTTGTAAATGCGGGCCAAGATCTGCACACTGGTATTTCGGTTTTTGGGGCCGCGGGCGGCGACGG
GGCCCGTGCGTCCCAGCGCACATGTTCGGCGAGGCGGGGCCTGCGAGCGCGGCCACCGAGAATCGGACGG
GGGTAGTCTCAAGCTGGCCGGCCTGCTCTGGTGCCTGGCCTCGCGCCGCCGTGTATCGCCCCGCCCTGGG
CGGCAAGGCTGGCCCGGTCGGCACCAGTTGCGTGAGCGGAAAGATGGCCGCTTCCCGGCCCTGCTGCAGG
GAGCTCAAAATGGAGGACGCGGCGCTCGGGAGAGCGGGCGGGTGAGTCACCCACACAAAGGAAAAGGGCC
TTTCCGTCCTCAGCCGTCGCTTCATGTGACTCCACGGAGTACCGGGCGCCGTCCAGGCACCTCGATTAGT
TCTCGAGCTTTTGGAGTACGTCGTCTTTAGGTTGGGGGGAGGGGTTTTATGCGATGGAGTTTCCCCACAC
TGAGTGGGTGGAGACTGAAGTTAGGCCAGCTTGGCACTTGATGTAATTCTCCTTGGAATTTGCCCTTTTT
GAGTTTGGATCTTGGTTCATTCTCAAGCCTCAGACAGTGGTTCAAAGTTTTTTTCTTCCATTTCAGGTGT
CGTGACGTACGGCCACCATGACCGAGTACAAGCCCACGGTGCGCCTCGCCACCCGCGACGACGTCCCCAG
GGCCGTACGCACCCTCGCCGCCGCGTTCGCCGACTACCCCGCCACGCGCCACACCGTCGATCCGGACCGC
CACATCGAGCGGGTCACCGAGCTGCAAGAACTCTTCCTCACGCGCGTCGGGCTCGACATCGGCAAGGTGT
GGGTCGCGGACGACGGCGCCGCCGTGGCGGTCTGGACCACGCCGGAGAGCGTCGAAGCGGGGGCGGTGTT
CGCCGAGATCGGCCCGCGCATGGCCGAGTTGAGCGGTTCCCGGCTGGCCGCGCAGCAACAGATGGAAGGC
CTCCTGGCGCCGCACCGGCCCAAGGAGCCCGCGTGGTTCCTGGCCACCGTCGGAGTCTCGCCCGACCACC
AGGGCAAGGGTCTGGGCAGCGCCGTCGTGCTCCCCGGAGTGGAGGCGGCCGAGCGCGCCGGGGTGCCCGC
CTTCCTGGAGACCTCCGCGCCCCGCAACCTCCCCTTCTACGAGCGGCTCGGCTTCACCGTCACCGCCGAC
GTCGAGGTGCCCGAAGGACCGCGCACCTGGTGCATGACCCGCAAGCCCGGTGCCTGAACGCGTTAAGTCG
ACAATCAACCTCTGGATTACAAAATTTGTGAAAGATTGACTGGTATTCTTAACTATGTTGCTCCTTTTAC
GCTATGTGGATACGCTGCTTTAATGCCTTTGTATCATGCTATTGCTTCCCGTATGGCTTTCATTTTCTCC
TCCTTGTATAAATCCTGGTTGCTGTCTCTTTATGAGGAGTTGTGGCCCGTTGTCAGGCAACGTGGCGTGG
TGTGCACTGTGTTTGCTGACGCAACCCCCACTGGTTGGGGCATTGCCACCACCTGTCAGCTCCTTTCCGG
GACTTTCGCTTTCCCCCTCCCTATTGCCACGGCGGAACTCATCGCCGCCTGCCTTGCCCGCTGCTGGACA
GGGGCTCGGCTGTTGGGCACTGACAATTCCGTGGTGTTGTCGGGGAAATCATCGTCCTTTCCTTGGCTGC
TCGCCTGTGTTGCCACCTGGATTCTGCGCGGGACGTCCTTCTGCTACGTCCCTTCGGCCCTCAATCCAGC
GGACCTTCCTTCCCGCGGCCTGCTGCCGGCTCTGCGGCCTCTTCCGCGTCTTCGCCTTCGCCCTCAGACG
AGTCGGATCTCCCTTTGGGCCGCCTCCCCGCGTCGACTTTAAGACCAATGACTTACAAGGCAGCTGTAGA
TCTTAGCCACTTTTTAAAAGAAAAGGGGGGACTGGAAGGGCTAATTCACTCCCAACGAAGACAAGATCTG
CTTTTTGCTTGTACTGGGTCTCTCTGGTTAGACCAGATCTGAGCCTGGGAGCTCTCTGGCTAACTAGGGA
ACCCACTGCTTAAGCCTCAATAAAGCTTGCCTTGAGTGCTTCAAGTAGTGTGTGCCCGTCTGTTGTGTGA
CTCTGGTAACTAGAGATCCCTCAGACCCTTTTAGTCAGTGTGGAAAATCTCTAGCAGTACGTATAGTAGT
TCATGTCATCTTATTATTCAGTATTTATAACTTGCAAAGAAATGAATATCAGAGAGTGAGAGGAACTTGT
TTATTGCAGCTTATAATGGTTACAAATAAAGCAATAGCATCACAAATTTCACAAATAAAGCATTTTTTTC
ACTGCATTCTAGTTGTGGTTTGTCCAAACTCATCAATGTATCTTATCATGTCTGGCTCTAGCTATCCCGC
CCCTAACTCCGCCCATCCCGCCCCTAACTCCGCCCAGTTCCGCCCATTCTCCGCCCCATGGCTGACTAAT
TTTTTTTATTTATGCAGAGGCCGAGGCCGCCTCGGCCTCTGAGCTATTCCAGAAGTAGTGAGGAGGCTTT
TTTGGAGGCCTAGGGACGTACCCAATTCGCCCTATAGTGAGTCGTATTACGCGCGCTCACTGGCCGTCGT
TTTACAACGTCGTGACTGGGAAAACCCTGGCGTTACCCAACTTAATCGCCTTGCAGCACATCCCCCTTTC
GCCAGCTGGCGTAATAGCGAAGAGGCCCGCACCGATCGCCCTTCCCAACAGTTGCGCAGCCTGAATGGCG
AATGGG
[124 nt withheld, positions 3367-3490]
C
[91 nt withheld, positions 3492-3582]
A
[49 nt withheld, positions 3584-3632]
CCTTTGACGTTGGAGTCCACGTTCTTT
[37 nt withheld, positions 3660-3696]
ACCCTATCTCGGTCTATTCTTTTGATTTATAAGGGATTTTGCCGATTTCGGCCTATTGGTTAAAAAATGA
GCTGATTTAACAAAAATTTAACGCGAATTTTAACAAAATATTAACGCTTACAATTTAGGTGGCACTTTTC
GGGGAAATGTGCGCGGAACCCCTATTTGTTTATTTTTCTAAATACATTCAAATATGTATCCGCTCATGAG
ACAATAACCCTGATAAATGCTTCAATAATATTGAAAAAGGAAGAGTATGAGTATTCAACATTTCCGTGTC
GCCCTTATTCCCTTTTTTGCGGCATTTTGCCTTCCTGTTTTTGCTCACCCAGAAACGCTGGTGAAAGTAA
AAGATGCTGAAGATCAGTTGGGTGCACGAGTGGGTTACATCGAACTGGATCTCAACAGCGGTAAGATCCT
TGAGAGTTTTCGCCCCGAAGAACGTTTTCCAATGATGAGCACTTTTAAAGTTCTGCTATGTGGCGCGGTA
TTATCCCGTATTGACGCCGGGCAAGAGCAACTCGGTCGCCGCATACACTATTCTCAGAATGACTTGGTTG
AGTACTCACCAGTCACAGAAAAGCATCTTACGGATGGCATGACAGTAAGAGAATTATGCAGTGCTGCCAT
AACCATGAGTGATAACACTGCGGCCAACTTACTTCTGACAACGATCGGAGGACCGAAGGAGCTAACCGCT
TTTTTGCACAACATGGGGGATCATGTAACTCGCCTTGATCGTTGGGAACCGGAGCTGAATGAAGCCATAC
CAAACGACGAGCGTGACACCACGATGCCTGTAGCAATGGCAACAACGTTGCGCAAACTATTAACTGGCGA
ACTACTTACTCTAGCTTCCCGGCAACAATTAATAGACTGGATGGAGGCGGATAAAGTTGCAGGACCACTT
CTGCGCTCGGCCCTTCCGGCTGGCTGGTTTATTGCTGATAAATCTGGAGCCGGTGAGCGTGGGTCTCGCG
GTATCATTGCAGCACTGGGGCCAGATGGTAAGCCCTCCCGTATCGTAGTTATCTACACGACGGGGAGTCA
GGCAACTATGGATGAACGAAATAGACAGATCGCTGAGATAGGTGCCTCACTGATTAAGCATTGGTAACTG
TCAGACCAAGTTTACTCATATATACTTTAGATTGATTTAAAACTTCATTTTTAATTTAAAAGGATCTAGG
TGAAGATCCTTTTTGATAATCTCATGACCAAAATCCCTTAACGTGAGTTTTCGTTCCACTGAGCGTCAGA
CCCCGTAGAAAAGATCAAAGGATCTTCTTGAGATCCTTTTTTTCTGCGCGTAATCTGCTGCTTGCAAACA
AAAAAACCACCGCTACCAGCGGTGGTTTGTTTGCCGGATCAAGAGCTACCAACTCTTTTTCCGAAGGTAA
CTGGCTTCAGCAGAGCGCAGATACCAAATACTGTTCTTCTAGTGTAGCCGTAGTTAGGCCACCACTTCAA
GAACTCTGTAGCACCGCCTACATACCTCGCTCTGCTAATCCTGTTACCAGTGGCTGCTGCCAGTGGCGAT
AAGTCGTGTCTTACCGGGTTGGACTCAAGACGATAGTTACCGGATAAGGCGCAGCGGTCGGGCTGAACGG
GGGGTTCGTGCACACAGCCCAGCTTGGAGCGAACGACCTACACCGAACTGAGATACCTACAGCGTGAGCT
ATGAGAAAGCGCCACGCTTCCCGAAGGGAGAAAGGCGGACAGGTATCCGGTAAGCGGCAGGGTCGGAACA
GGAGAGCGCACGAGGGAGCTTCCAGGGGGAAACGCCTGGTATCTTTATAGTCCTGTCGGGTTTCGCCACC
TCTGACTTGAGCGTCGATTTTTGTGATGCTCGTCAGGGGGGCGGAGCCTATGGAAAAACGCCAGCAACGC
GGCCTTTTTACGGTTCCTGGCCTTTTGCTGGCCTTTTGCTCACATGTTCTTTCCTGCGTTATCCCCTGAT
TCTGTGGATAACCGTATTACCGCCTTTGAGTGAGCTGATACCGCTCGCCGCAGCCGAACGACCGAGCGCA
GCGAGTCAGTGAGCGAGGAAGCGGAAGAGCGCCCAATACGCAAACCGCCTCTCCCCGCGCGTTGGCCGAT
TCATTAATGCAGCTGGCACGACAGGTTTCCCGACTGGAAAGCGGGCAGTGAGCGCAACGCAATTAATGTG
AGTTAGCTCACTCATTAGGCACCCCAGGCTTTACACTTTATGCTTCCGGCTCGTATGTTGTGTGGAATTG
TGAGCGGATAACAATTTCACACAGGAAACAGCTATGACCATGATTACGCCAAGCGCGCAATTAACCCTCA
CTAAAGGGAACAAAAGCTGGAGCTGCAAGCTTAATGTAGTCTTATGCAATACTCTTGTAGTCTTGCAACA
TGGTAACGATGAGTTAGCAACATGCCTTACAAGGAGAGAAAAAGCACCGTGCATGCCGATTGGTGGAAGT
AAGGTGGTACGATCGTGCCTTATTAGGAAGGCAACAGACGGGTCTGACATGGATTGGACGAACCACTGAA
TTGCCGCATTGCAGAGATATTGTATTTAAGTGCCTAGCTCGATACATAAACGGGTCTCTCTGGTTAGACC
AGATCTGAGCCTGGGAGCTCTCTGGCTAACTAGGGAACCCACTGCTTAAGCCTCAATAAAGCTTGCCTTG
AGTGCTTCAAGTAGTGTGTGCCCGTCTGTTGTGTGACTCTGGTAACTAGAGATCCCTCAGACCCTTTTAG
TCAGTGTGGAAAATCTCTAGCAGTGGCGCCCGAACAGGGACTTGAAAGCGAAAGGGAAACCAGAGGAGCT
CTCTCGACGCAGGACTCGGCTTGCTGAAGCGCGCACGGCAAGAGGCGAGGGGCGGCGACTGGTGAGTACG
CCAAAAATTTTGACTAGCGGAGGCTAGAAGGAGAGAGATGGGTGCGAGAGCGTCAGTATTAAGCGGGGGA
GAATTAGATCGCGATGGGAAAAAATTCGGTTAAGGCCAGGGGGAAAGAAAAAATATAAATTAAAACATAT
AGTATGGGCAAGCAGGGAGCTAGAACGATTCGCAGTTAATCCTGGCCTGTTAGAAACATCAGAAGGCTGT
AGACAAATACTGGGACAGCTACAACCATCCCTTCAGACAGGATCAGAAGAACTTAGATCATTATATAATA
CAGTAGCAACCCTCTATTGTGTGCATCAAAGGATAGAGATAAAAGACACCAAGGAAGCTTTAGACAAGAT
AGAGGAAGAGCAAAACAAAAGTAAGACCACCGCACAGCAAGCGGCCGCTGATCTTCAGACCTGGAGGAGG
AGATATGAGGGACAATTGGAGAAGTGAATTATATAAATATAAAGTAGTAAAAATTGAACCATTAGGAGTA
GCACCCACCAAGGCAAAGAGAAGAGTGGTGCAGAGAGAAAAAAGAGCAGTGGGAATAGGAGCTTTGTTCC
TTGGGTTCTTGGGAGCAGCAGGAAGCACTATGGGCGCAGCGTCAATGACGCTGACGGTACAGGCCAGACA
ATTATTGTCTGGTATAGTGCAGCAGCAGAACAATTTGCTGAGGGCTATTGAGGCGCAACAGCATCTGTTG
CAACTCACAGTCTGGGGCATCAAGCAGCTCCAGGCAAGAATCCTGGCTGTGGAAAGATACCTAAAGGATC
AACAGCTCCTGGGGATTTGGGGTTGCTCTGGAAAACTCATTTGCACCACTGCTGTGCCTTGGAATGCTAG
TTGGAGTAATAAATCTCTGGAACAGATTTGGAATCACACGACCTGGATGGAGTGGGACAGAGAAATTAAC
AATTACACAAGCTTAATACACTCCTTAATTGAAGAATCGCAAAACCAGCAAGAAAAGAATGAACAAGAAT
TATTGGAATTAGATAAATGGGCAAGTTTGTGGAATTGGTTTAACATAACAAATTGGCTGTGGTATATAAA
ATTATTCATAATGATAGTAGGAGGCTTGGTAGGTTTAAGAATAGTTTTTGCTGTACTTTCTATAGTGAAT
AGAGTTAGGCAGGGATATTCACCATTATCGTTTCAGACCCACCTCCCAACCCCGAGGGGACCCAGAGAGG
GCCTATTTCCCATGATTCCTTCATATTTGCATATACGATACAAGGCTGTTAGAGAGATAATTAGAATTAA
TTTGACTGTAAACACAAAGATATTAGTACAAAATACGTGACGTAGAAAGTAATAATTTCTTGGGTAGTTT
GCAGTTTTAAAATTATGTTTTAAAATGGACTATCATATGCTTACCGTAACTTGAAAGTATTTCGATTTCT
TGGCTTTATATATCTTGTGGAAAGGACGAAACACCGGCCGAACAAGCAAAGAACAGGTTTTAGAGCTAGA
AATAGCAAGTTAAAATAAGGCTAGTCCGTTATCAACTTGAAAAAGTGGCACCGAGTCGGTGCTTTTTTAA
GCTTGGCGTAACTAGATCTTGAGACAAATGGCAGTATTCATCCACAATTTTAAAAGAAAAGGGGGGATTG
GGGGGTACAGTGCAGGGGAAAGAATAGTAGACATAATAGCAACAGACATACAAACTAAAGAATTACAAAA
ACAAATTACAAAAATTCAAAATTTTCGGGTTTATTACAGGGACAGCAGAGATCCACTTTGGCGCCGGCTC
GAGGGGG
Features (pLannotate 1.2.2; 29 found; start..end, strand, type, name):
     14..80      +  CDS            small t antigen (fragment): SV40 (simian virus 40) small t antigen
    106..317     +  promoter       EF-1α core promoter: core promoter for human elongation factor EF-1α
    318..1256    +  intron         EF-1α intron A: intron upstream of the start codon of human EF-1α
   1278..1877    +  CDS            PuroR (fragment): puromycin N-acetyltransferase; pac from Streptomyces; confers resistance to puromycin
   1893..2481    +  misc_feature   WPRE: woodchuck hepatitis virus posttranscriptional regulatory element
   2532..2551    +  misc_feature   cPPT/CTS (fragment): central polypurine tract and central termination sequence of HIV-1
   2553..2786    +  LTR            3' LTR (ΔU3): self-inactivating 3' long terminal repeat (LTR) from HIV-1
   2864..2985    +  polyA_signal   SV40 poly(A) signal: SV40 polyadenylation signal
   3025..3160    +  rep_origin     SV40 ori: SV40 origin of replication
   3181..3199    -  promoter       T7 promoter: promoter for bacteriophage T7 RNA polymerase
   3207..3362    +  CDS            lacZα (fragment): LacZα fragment of β-galactosidase; lacZ fragment
   3367..3795    +  rep_origin     f1 ori (sequence partly withheld): f1 bacteriophage origin of replication; arrow indicates direction of (+) strand synthesis
   3848..3952    +  promoter       AmpR promoter: bla
   3953..4813    +  CDS            AmpR: β-lactamase; bla; confers resistance to ampicillin, carbenicillin, and related antibiotics
   4984..5572    +  rep_origin     ori: high-copy-number ColE1/pMB1/pBR322/pUC origin of replication
   5755..5847    +  CDS            lacI (fragment): lac repressor; lacI; The lac repressor binds to the lac operator to inhibit transcription in E. coli. This inhibition can be relieved by adding lactose or isopropyl-β-D-thiogalactopyranoside (IPTG).
   5860..5881    +  protein_bind   CAP binding site: CAP binding activates transcription in the presence of cAMP. E. coli catabolite activator protein
   5896..5926    +  promoter       lac promoter: promoter for the E. coli lac operon
   5934..5950    +  protein_bind   lac operator: The lac repressor binds to the lac operator to inhibit transcription in E. coli. This inhibition can be relieved by adding lactose or isopropyl-β-D-thiogalactopyranoside (IPTG). lac repressor encoded by lacI
   5995..6013    +  promoter       T3 promoter: promoter for bacteriophage T3 RNA polymerase
   6041..6267    +  promoter       RSV promoter: Rous sarcoma virus enhancer/promoter
   6268..6448    +  LTR            5' LTR (truncated): truncated 5' long terminal repeat (LTR) from HIV-1
   6495..6620    +  misc_feature   HIV-1 Ψ: packaging signal of human immunodeficiency virus type 1
   6604..6967    +  CDS            HIV-1 gag (fragment): gag protein from human immunodeficiency virus 1; gag
   7113..7346    +  misc_feature   RRE: The Rev response element (RRE) of HIV-1 allows for Rev-dependent mRNA export from the nucleus to the cytoplasm.
   7723..7749    +  CDS            Rev (fragment): human immunodeficiency virus 1 (HIV-1) Rev protein; rev; enhances nuclear export of unspliced and incompletely spliced viral mRNAs
   7753..7993    +  promoter       U6 promoter: RNA polymerase III promoter for human U6 snRNA
   8023..8098    +  misc_RNA       gRNA scaffold: guide RNA scaffold for the Streptococcus pyogenes CRISPR/Cas9 system
   8154..8271    +  misc_feature   cPPT/CTS: central polypurine tract and central termination sequence of HIV-1
