[The description below was written by a language model from this plasmid's Addgene catalogue record and pLannotate feature annotations shown in this document.]
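Description:
RAF1 gRNA (BRDN0001148013) is a third-generation lentiviral CRISPR guide plasmid built on the lentiGuide-Puro backbone, carrying a single guide RNA directed against human RAF1 (also known as CRAF or c-Raf; designed against the NM_002880.3 transcript). It is propagated in E. coli as a high-copy plasmid through a ColE1/pUC-type origin with ampicillin selection from the β-lactamase gene. The bacterial backbone also retains an f1 origin, lac regulatory remnants, T3/T7 promoters and an SV40 origin and polyadenylation signal.

The viral genome is transcribed in packaging cells from an RSV promoter fused to a truncated HIV-1 5' LTR, which makes it Tat-independent. This is followed by the Ψ packaging signal with a partial gag sequence, the Rev response element for Rev-dependent nuclear export, a cPPT/CTS element, and a self-inactivating ΔU3 3' LTR that disables LTR promoter activity after integration. Two expression units sit between the LTRs. A human U6 RNA polymerase III promoter drives the RAF1-specific spacer joined to the Streptococcus pyogenes Cas9 guide scaffold. An EF-1α promoter with its first intron drives puromycin N-acetyltransferase, allowing selection of transduced mammalian cells, and a downstream WPRE enhances transcript expression.

The plasmid encodes no Cas9, so it has to be used with a separate Cas9 source, such as a companion Cas9 lentivirus or cells already expressing the nuclease. It is an individual clone from a human kinome guide collection designed using optimized rules for on-target activity and reduced off-target effects. Its typical use is to knock out RAF1 in human cells.
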