Addgene plasmid #76706: RAF1 gRNA (BRDN0001148013)
Purpose: 3rd generation lentiviral gRNA plasmid targeting human RAF1
Depositing lab: John Doench & David Root. Depositing organization: Broad Institute. Publication: Optimized sgRNA design to maximize activity and minimize off-target effects of CRISPR-Cas9. Doench JG, Fusi N, Sullender M, Hegde M, Vaimberg EW, Donovan KF, Smith I, Tothova Z, Wilen C, Orchard R, Virgin HW, Listgarten J, Root DE. Nat Biotechnol. 2016 Jan 18. doi: 10.1038/nbt.3437. PubMed 26780180.
Backbone
  Vector backbone: lentiGuide-Puro
  Backbone manufacturer: Zhang Lab (Addgene plasmid # 52963)
  Vector type: Mammalian Expression, Lentiviral, CRISPR
  Selectable markers: Puromycin
Growth in bacteria
  Bacterial resistance: Ampicillin, 100 μg/mL
  Growth temperature: 37°C
  Growth strain: DH5alpha
  Copy number: High Copy
Gene/Insert
  Gene/Insert name: RAF1 (alt names: RAF1; NM_002880.3)
  gRNA/shRNA sequence: GCCGAACAAGCAAAGAACAG
  Species: H. sapiens (human)
  Entrez Gene: RAF1 (a.k.a. CMD1NN, CRAF, NS5, Raf-1, c-Raf)
  Promoter: hU6
  Cloning method: Unknown
  Sequencing primers: 5′ U6-F; 3′ pS2-R
Terms and licenses: Academic/Nonprofit Terms; Industry Terms: Not Available to Industry
Depositor comments: The gRNA was designed to target the following Genbank reference sequence(s): NM_002880.3. Note that this plasmid does NOT contain Cas9. It should be used in conjunction with lentiCas9-Blast (Addgene #52962) or otherwise with cell lines already expressing Cas9. Browse the full kinome gRNA library at http://www.addgene.org/pooled-library/broadgpp-human-kinome/ or visit http://www.broadinstitute.org/rnai/public/ for detailed protocols and information.
How to cite: RAF1 gRNA (BRDN0001148013) was a gift from John Doench & David Root (Addgene plasmid # 76706 ; http://n2t.net/addgene:76706 ; RRID:Addgene_76706)
