>Addgene plasmid #76706 | RAF1 gRNA (BRDN0001148013) | depositor partial sequence | sequence record 144166 | Target Sequence
GCCGAACAAGCAAAGAACAG
