>Addgene plasmid #76706 | RAF1 gRNA (BRDN0001148013) | addgene partial sequence | sequence record 186345 | hU6-F
GTGCACGCTAGCAAAGCTAATAATTTCTTGGGTAGCTTTGCAGCTTTTAAAATTATGTTTTAAAATGGAC
TATCATATGCTTACCGTAACTTGAAAGTATTTCGATTTCTTGGCTTTATATATCTTGTGGAAAGGACGAA
ACACCGGCCGAACAAGCAAAGAACAGGTTTTAGAGCTAGAAATAGCAAGTTAAAATAAGGCTAGTCCGTT
ATCAACTTGAAAAAGTGGCACCGAGTCGGTGCTTTTTTAAGCTTGGCGTAACTAGATCTTGAGACAAATG
GCAGTATTCATCCACAATTTTAAAAGAAAAGGGGGGATTGGGGGGTACAGTGCAGGGGAAAGAATAGTAG
ACATAATAGCAACAGACATACAAACTAAAGAATTACAAAAACAAATTACAAAAATTCAAAATTTTCGGGT
TTATTACAGGGACAGCAGAGATCCACTTTGGCGCCGGCTCGAGGGGGCCCGGGTGCAAAGATGGATAAAG
TTTTAAACAGAGAGGAATCTTTGCAGCTAATGGACCTTCTAGGTCTTGAAAGGAGTGGGAATTGGCTCCG
GTGCCCGTCA
